Addgene plasmid #1633: L4057
Purpose: (Empty Backbone)
Depositing lab: Andrew Fire. Depositing organization: Carnegie Institution for Science.
Backbone
  Vector backbone: Unknown
  Backbone size (bp): 6708
  Vector type: Worm Expression
Growth in bacteria
  Bacterial resistance: Ampicillin, 100 μg/mL
  Growth temperature: 37°C
  Growth strain: DH5alpha
  Copy number: Unknown
Gene/Insert
  Gene/Insert name: None
  Tag / fusion protein: myo3-2341, myo3Tsa, IVSA, pat3MbLS, gfpN, IVSR, gfpS65C, IVSS, IVST, gfpC, let8583', decoy
  Cloning method: Restriction Enzyme
Terms and licenses: Academic/Nonprofit Terms; Industry Terms: Not Available to Industry
Depositor comments: See Fire Lab Vector Kit Documentation 1999. Fire Lab Miniprep Number pPD122.36, Ligation number L4057.
How to cite: L4057 was a gift from Andrew Fire (Addgene plasmid # 1633 ; http://n2t.net/addgene:1633 ; RRID:Addgene_1633)
