[The description below was written by a language model from this plasmid's Addgene catalogue record and pLannotate feature annotations shown in this document.]
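Description:
L4057 (Fire Lab miniprep pPD122.36) is a 6,708 bp C. elegans expression vector from the 1999 Fire Lab Vector Kit, catalogued as an empty backbone with no insert. The parental backbone is not stated. The feature table shows pUC/pBR322-type bacterial elements: a ColE1/pMB1-family origin, the bla promoter and β-lactamase gene conferring ampicillin resistance, short rop and bom remnants, and a lac promoter/operator region with a CAP site and a lacI fragment. The record lists no worm selectable marker.

The payload is given in the record as an ordered list of modules. It starts with a myo-3 promoter segment (myo3-2341, myo3Tsa) and a synthetic intron (IVSA). Next comes a pat-3 membrane localisation sequence (pat3MbLS), followed by a GFP coding region carrying the S65C substitution. The GFP is split into N-terminal, middle and C-terminal blocks by further artificial introns (IVSR, IVSS, IVST). The list ends with the let-858 3′ region and a "decoy" element. The automated annotation agrees with this layout. It finds two short fragments of the beta-integrin PAT-3 immediately upstream of a GFP-family reading frame, which the tool labels yEGFP by similarity, although the depositor's designation is gfpS65C. The myo-3 region before the polylinker fragment and the 3′ sequences are left unannotated.

myo-3 encodes a body-wall muscle myosin heavy chain, so the cassette should express membrane-targeted GFP in muscle. The introns are the kind generally included to boost transgene expression in worms. The record does not explain the decoy element, and it gives no specific application. Plausible uses are as a muscle membrane marker or as a starting point for restriction cloning of derivative constructs.
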