Features (pLannotate 1.2.2; 13 found; start..end, strand, type, name):
   2397..2413    -  misc_feature   MCS (fragment): pUC18/19 multiple cloning site
   2503..2589    +  CDS            pat-3 (fragment): PAT3_CAEEL - Experimental evidence at protein level: Swiss-Prot protein existence level 1. Integrin alpha ina-1/beta pat-3 is a receptor for laminin. Integrin alpha pat-2/beta pat-3 recognizes the sequence R-G-D in its ligands (Probable). Plays a role in cell migration, morphogenesis and probably in cell-cell interactions (PubMed:19023419, PubMed:17326220, PubMed:23283987). During gonad morphogenesis, involved in distal tip cell (DTC)-mediated guidance of gonad elongation, in maintaining their sharp tapering morphology and in their migration (PubMed:19023419). Component of an integrin containi
   2593..2748    +  CDS            pat-3 (fragment): PAT3_CAEEL - Experimental evidence at protein level: Swiss-Prot protein existence level 1. Integrin alpha ina-1/beta pat-3 is a receptor for laminin. Integrin alpha pat-2/beta pat-3 recognizes the sequence R-G-D in its ligands (Probable). Plays a role in cell migration, morphogenesis and probably in cell-cell interactions (PubMed:19023419, PubMed:17326220, PubMed:23283987). During gonad morphogenesis, involved in distal tip cell (DTC)-mediated guidance of gonad elongation, in maintaining their sharp tapering morphology and in their migration (PubMed:19023419). Component of an integrin containi
   2767..3630    +  CDS            yEGFP: yEGFP is a fluorescent protein published in 1997.
   4119..4154    +  CDS            rop (fragment): Rop protein, which maintains plasmids at low copy number; rop
   4256..4355    +  misc_feature   bom (fragment): basis of mobility region from pBR322
   4453..4557    +  promoter       AmpR promoter: bla
   4558..5418    +  CDS            AmpR: β-lactamase; bla; confers resistance to ampicillin, carbenicillin, and related antibiotics
   5589..6177    +  rep_origin     ori: high-copy-number ColE1/pMB1/pBR322/pUC origin of replication
   6360..6452    +  CDS            lacI (fragment): lac repressor; lacI; The lac repressor binds to the lac operator to inhibit transcription in E. coli. This inhibition can be relieved by adding lactose or isopropyl-β-D-thiogalactopyranoside (IPTG).
   6465..6486    +  protein_bind   CAP binding site: CAP binding activates transcription in the presence of cAMP. E. coli catabolite activator protein
   6501..6531    +  promoter       lac promoter: promoter for the E. coli lac operon
   6539..6555    +  protein_bind   lac operator: The lac repressor binds to the lac operator to inhibit transcription in E. coli. This inhibition can be relieved by adding lactose or isopropyl-β-D-thiogalactopyranoside (IPTG). lac repressor encoded by lacI
>Addgene plasmid #1633 | L4057 | depositor full sequence | sequence record 243 | Author sequence
AAGCTTGGGCTGCAGGTCGGCTATAATAAGTTCTTGAATAAAATAATTTTCCCGACAAAACATGAGTATT
TCTTTCGAAAATAAAAGTGCAGGCTAATTAGAGATTATTCTGTAATTAACTGCATAATTTGTCACGTGCC
ATAGTTTTACATTCCACTACGTCATAGTTCTTAAAATACTAATCTCCTGAAAATAGAAGTAGGTGAAGAA
AGTTTAATTATCAGTTCTAAAATGACAATTGATCTTTGGAATATGTTCTGAAACTACCGATCATTGAACA
GATGCTATTTGAATGATATAGAATTGTATATTTGCAATTTCTGAAACGCGTTCTTAAAGGCACACAGATT
AATTCAAAAGGGTCTGGCCGCAAAAAGGTTTATGGTGGCCGATTTTGAGTTTTGTGTGTGATTGCTTTTT
CACAATCAGTGTTTTCAGGATTATGTGATGAACTAGATCTTCAAGTTTCGTTACATTTCATATGTTTTCG
GAACTCACGAAGTACATATTGGGTATTGTGCTCAAAAAATTCAGCAATCAGCTTCGCTCCGCTGACTTTA
GAACCCAAAAAAATAGTATGGCCAAACTGACTGTGTTACGATCATTTCAATTTTTCAATACATATTTAAG
ATTTCTAAGAGTAAGAAGGTCAAAAACTGTTCTGGAATACATATATATTTTTCAGGTTACAATTAGTCAA
AAAGTGCACTGAAATATACGTTTTAATTTCACGAATAACCCAATTAGTTCAATGTATTTTTGGTCAACCA
ACGTTAAAGTTTGGCTTCCAACCAATTATCATTTCTGATCAACCACAATGTTTTTTCTTTATCTGCAAGT
TAATTTTTTATTTTTATCCAGATGTTTGGCATATTTTTCAATTCTTCACTAGCGCCCACTTCTTGCACTT
CCGGCGCCCTGAATCTAATGCATCTGTTGCAAGAATTGAAAGACCAATCAACACATTGTTTTCTTCACGA
GATACTGAAGAAAATGAATAAAAACAGAGAAAAAGAGCCATGTGATTAGTGACAACTGTTGCTAACAGAT
ACCATAGCTTGGACTTGGTACGTGATGGCAACGTATGGGTCAACAAAAATGATTGCAGAGGGGGTGCAAA
ACAGTCAAGTCGAGAAAATATGAAAAACAGAAAACAAAGAACAGAAAAATGGGTTTGAGAGTCAGTATAA
TTTATAAAAGAAAAATTGTACATAGAAATTAACCATTTTTGTAGAAGAAGTTATTTTTCAAGCATCGTTA
AAAATTATTCAAAGCACCTTATTTCATATTTAATTTTAAACATGGTTAAATGAACAACACGGTGCGCAAT
CAGGAAAACTTGAAATCTGAAACTGTTGTTGTGATCTTCTTCGCAACTGTTCAGATAGCACTAGTGTAAT
GTTAAGAGTGCGCGAATATAATGGAATATAATGGATCACACCTCCTGCCATCAGGTAAACGTCTCTGTTA
TCACATATTTCCAACTATTAAATTTTTACCTTTTACAGTTTTACATTTTTTTGAAAAAAGTAACTTTTTG
TCTTCAAAATCCCTGACGAAAATATCAAATATTTTAATCGAGACTGCAGAGGAACCGATTGATGATTTGG
AAAATCCAGCTTTACCTGTGTAAGAACTGAAAAGTTTCATAACCCTAGGGTATTCCCAGTTACATTCCCC
ACTGGCTAACAATAGCACCCAGTTTTTCATCACCTTTCTTCAAATTTCTCGGCGATTTGTTAAAAACAAA
ATTTGTGTCCCTTCTCTGATATCTCTATGTCTCTAAACACAAGTTCATCGGAAAACGAAGGAGGGTAGGT
GTTGGTTGGGCTCCCGAAGTGAAAATAGAAGAGCAAGAATAGAATATTAGAGAGAGAGTGCAGAGAGGGC
GGGATAGCTCCCGGGATTCCGTTTTCTTCTTCTTTATCTTCAACGATGATGTGTGTGCGTGTTGTATAGA
TTCTGTTGCTCCCCCACAACTCGCTCCGAAGGCTCAATACAATTCAATTGATATTGGAGGAGAGCCTACC
GGAGTGGGAGGATAAGAAGAAACATAAGAAGAAGAAGAAGAAGAAGCATGCTTCTGGTTTTTGATGCTAT
GAAAACGGCACAAAAAGATGATTGAGGTCCCTTTTCAATACCTTCTCTCATCTTTCAAATCCCATTGAAA
CCTAAAACTTCTCACCACGCTTTACCATTGTTCTCCAAAAACTTATAGCAATGTCTATAACTTTTTTATC
TCTGAAAAGCAGTGTTCCATTTTTCTTTTTCCTATTTTATTTCAATTGTTTCTCACATTTCGTTTGGATT
CTTTGCTTGTCAACCAGCTTCTTCTTCCACTTTTACCGTCTAATTTTCAGGGCAGGGAGCCATCAAACCC
ACGACCACTAGATCCATCTAGAGGATCCCCGGGATTGGCCAAAGGACCCAAAGGTATGTTTCGAATGATA
CTAACATAACATAGAACATTTTCAGGAGGACCCTTGGAGGGTACCGCCGGCAATGCCACCTTCAACATCA
TTGCTGCTCCTCGCAGCACTTCTTCCATTCGCTTTACCAGCAAGCGATTGGAAGACTGGAGAAGTCACTC
CGGATAATGCAACAGTCTGGGTCAGAAAACATAAAGATTGTCCTCCACCTGTCCCTGTGCTCGCAATTGT
GCTCGGAGTCATTGCGGGTATCGTAATCCTCGGAATTCTTCTCTTGTTGCTCTGGAAATTGCTCACAGTA
CTTCATGATAGATCCGAGGTACCGGTAGAAAAAATGAGTAAAGGAGAAGAACTTTTCACTGGAGTTGTCC
CAATTCTTGTTGAATTAGATGGTGATGTTAATGGGCACAAATTTTCTGTCAGTGGAGAGGGTGAAGGTGA
TGCAACATACGGAAAACTTACCCTTAAATTTATTTGCACTACTGGAAAACTACCTGTTCCATGGGTAAGT
TTAAACATATATATACTAACTAACCCTGATTATTTAAATTTTCAGCCAACACTTGTCACTACTTTCTGTT
ATGGTGTTCAATGCTTCTCGAGATACCCAGATCATATGAAACAGCATGACTTTTTCAAGAGTGCCATGCC
CGAAGGTTATGTACAGGAAAGAACTATATTTTTCAAAGATGACGGGAACTACAAGACACGTAAGTTTAAA
CAGTTCGGTACTAACTAACCATACATATTTAAATTTTCAGGTGCTGAAGTCAAGTTTGAAGGTGATACCC
TTGTTAATAGAATCGAGTTAAAAGGTATTGATTTTAAAGAAGATGGAAACATTCTTGGACACAAATTGGA
ATACAACTATAACTCACACAATGTATACATCATGGCAGACAAACAAAAGAATGGAATCAAAGTTGTAAGT
TTAAACATGATTTTACTAACTAACTAATCTGATTTAAATTTTCAGAACTTCAAAATTAGACACAACATTG
AAGATGGAAGCGTTCAACTAGCAGACCATTATCAACAAAATACTCCAATTGGCGATGGCCCTGTCCTTTT
ACCAGACAACCATTACCTGTCCACACAATCTGCCCTTTCGAAAGATCCCAACGAAAAGAGAGACCACATG
GTCCTTCTTGAGTTTGTAACAGCTGCTGGGATTACACATGGCATGGACGAACTATACAAAAGCCCACAAG
CTTTGGAATTCGCTAGCCGGCCATACAAGTAATCCGGATGATCGACGCCAACGTCGTTGAATTTTCAAAT
TTTAAATACTGAATATTTGTTTTTTTTCCTATTATTTATTTATTCTCTTTGTGTTTTTTTTCTTGCTTTC
TAAAAAATTAATTCAATCCAAATCTAAACATTTTTTTTTCTCTTTCCGTCTCCCAATTCGTATTCCGCTC
CTCTCATCTGAACACAATGTGCAAGTTTATTTATCTTCTCGCTTTCATTTCATTAGGACGTGGGGGGAAT
TGGTGGAAGGGGGAAACACACAAAAGGATGATGGAAATGAAATAAGGACACACAATATGCAACAACATTC
AATTCAGAAATATGGAGGAAGGTTTAAAAGAAAACATAAAAATATATAGAGGAGGAAGGAAAACTAGTAA
AAAATAAGCAAAGAAATTAGGCGAACGATGAGAATTGTCCTCGCTTGGGCCCTTTCGTCTCGCGCGTTTC
GGTGATGACGGTGAAAACCTCTGACACATGCAGCTCCCGGAGACGGTCACAGCTTGTCTGTAAGCGGATG
CCGGGAGCAGACAAGCCCGTCAGGGCGCGTCAGCGGGTGTTGGCGGGTGTCGGGGCTGGCTTAACTATGC
GGCATCAGAGCAGATTGTACTGAGAGTGCACCATATGCGGTGTGAAATACCGCACAGATGCGTAAGGAGA
AAATACCGCATCAGGCGGCCTTAAGGGCCTCGTGATACGCCTATTTTTATAGGTTAATGTCATGATAATA
ATGGTTTCTTAGACGTCAGGTGGCACTTTTCGGGGAAATGTGCGCGGAACCCCTATTTGTTTATTTTTCT
AAATACATTCAAATATGTATCCGCTCATGAGACAATAACCCTGATAAATGCTTCAATAATATTGAAAAAG
GAAGAGTATGAGTATTCAACATTTCCGTGTCGCCCTTATTCCCTTTTTTGCGGCATTTTGCCTTCCTGTT
TTTGCTCACCCAGAAACGCTGGTGAAAGTAAAAGATGCTGAAGATCAGTTGGGTGCACGAGTGGGTTACA
TCGAACTGGATCTCAACAGCGGTAAGATCCTTGAGAGTTTTCGCCCCGAAGAACGTTTTCCAATGATGAG
CACTTTTAAAGTTCTGCTATGTGGCGCGGTATTATCCCGTATTGACGCCGGGCAAGAGCAACTCGGTCGC
CGCATACACTATTCTCAGAATGACTTGGTTGAGTACTCACCAGTCACAGAAAAGCATCTTACGGATGGCA
TGACAGTAAGAGAATTATGCAGTGCTGCCATAACCATGAGTGATAACACTGCGGCCAACTTACTTCTGAC
AACGATCGGAGGACCGAAGGAGCTAACCGCTTTTTTGCACAACATGGGGGATCATGTAACTCGCCTTGAT
CGTTGGGAACCGGAGCTGAATGAAGCCATACCAAACGACGAGCGTGACACCACGATGCCTGTAGCAATGG
CAACAACGTTGCGCAAACTATTAACTGGCGAACTACTTACTCTAGCTTCCCGGCAACAATTAATAGACTG
GATGGAGGCGGATAAAGTTGCAGGACCACTTCTGCGCTCGGCCCTTCCGGCTGGCTGGTTTATTGCTGAT
AAATCTGGAGCCGGTGAGCGTGGGTCTCGCGGTATCATTGCAGCACTGGGGCCAGATGGTAAGCCCTCCC
GTATCGTAGTTATCTACACGACGGGGAGTCAGGCAACTATGGATGAACGAAATAGACAGATCGCTGAGAT
AGGTGCCTCACTGATTAAGCATTGGTAACTGTCAGACCAAGTTTACTCATATATACTTTAGATTGATTTA
AAACTTCATTTTTAATTTAAAAGGATCTAGGTGAAGATCCTTTTTGATAATCTCATGACCAAAATCCCTT
AACGTGAGTTTTCGTTCCACTGAGCGTCAGACCCCGTAGAAAAGATCAAAGGATCTTCTTGAGATCCTTT
TTTTCTGCGCGTAATCTGCTGCTTGCAAACAAAAAAACCACCGCTACCAGCGGTGGTTTGTTTGCCGGAT
CAAGAGCTACCAACTCTTTTTCCGAAGGTAACTGGCTTCAGCAGAGCGCAGATACCAAATACTGTCCTTC
TAGTGTAGCCGTAGTTAGGCCACCACTTCAAGAACTCTGTAGCACCGCCTACATACCTCGCTCTGCTAAT
CCTGTTACCAGTGGCTGCTGCCAGTGGCGATAAGTCGTGTCTTACCGGGTTGGACTCAAGACGATAGTTA
CCGGATAAGGCGCAGCGGTCGGGCTGAACGGGGGGTTCGTGCACACAGCCCAGCTTGGAGCGAACGACCT
ACACCGAACTGAGATACCTACAGCGTGAGCATTGAGAAAGCGCCACGCTTCCCGAAGGGAGAAAGGCGGA
CAGGTATCCGGTAAGCGGCAGGGTCGGAACAGGAGAGCGCACGAGGGAGCTTCCAGGGGGAAACGCCTGG
TATCTTTATAGTCCTGTCGGGTTTCGCCACCTCTGACTTGAGCGTCGATTTTTGTGATGCTCGTCAGGGG
GGCGGAGCCTATGGAAAAACGCCAGCAACGCGGCCTTTTTACGGTTCCTGGCCTTTTGCTGGCCTTTTGC
TCACATGTTCTTTCCTGCGTTATCCCCTGATTCTGTGGATAACCGTATTACCGCCTTTGAGTGAGCTGAT
ACCGCTCGCCGCAGCCGAACGACCGAGCGCAGCGAGTCAGTGAGCGAGGAAGCGGAAGAGCGCCCAATAC
GCAAACCGCCTCTCCCCGCGCGTTGGCCGATTCATTAATGCAGCTGGCACGACAGGTTTCCCGACTGGAA
AGCGGGCAGTGAGCGCAACGCAATTAATGTGAGTTAGCTCACTCATTAGGCACCCCAGGCTTTACACTTT
ATGCTTCCGGCTCGTATGTTGTGTGGAATTGTGAGCGGATAACAATTTCACACAGGAAACAGCTATGACC
ATGATTACGCCAAGCTGTAAGTTTAAACATGATCTTACTAACTAACTATTCTCATTTAAATTTTCAGAGC
TTAAAAATGGCTGAAATCACTCACAACGATGGATACGCTAACAACTTGGAAATGAAAT
