>Addgene plasmid #1633 | L4057 | addgene partial sequence | sequence record 16766 | 1633_m13reverse
GNGTTACTGATCTTACTAACTAACTATTCTCATTTAAATTTTCAGAGCTTAAAAATGGCTGAAATCACTC
ACAACGATGGATACGCTAACAACTTGGAAATGAAATAAGCTTGGGCTGCAGGTCGGCTATAATAAGTTCT
TGAATAAAATAATTTTCCCGACAAAACATGAGTATTTCTTTCGAAAATAAAAGTGCAGGCTAATTAGAGA
TTATTCTGTAATTAACTGCATAATTTGTCACGTGCCATAGTTTTACATTCCACTACGTCATAGTTCTTAA
AATACTAATCTCCTGAAAATAGAAGTAGGTGAAGAAAGTTTAATTATCAGTTCTAAAATGACAATTGATC
TTTGGAATATGTTCTGAAACTACCGATCATTGAACAGATGCTATTTGAATGATATAGAATTGTATATTTG
CAATTTCTGAAACGCGTTCTTAAAGGCACACAGATTAATTCAAAAGGGTCTGGCCGCAAAAAGGTTTATG
GTGGCCGATTTTGAGTTTTGTGTGTGATTGCTTTTTCACAATCAGTGTTTTCAGGATTATGTGATGAACT
AGATCTTCAAGTTTCGTTACATTTCATATGTTTTCGGAACTCACGAAGTACATATTGGGTATTGTGCTCA
AAAAATTCAGCAATCAGCTTCGCTCCGCTGACTTTAGAACCCAAAAAAATAGTATGGCCAAACTGACTGT
GTTACGATCATTTCAATTTTTCAATACATATTTAAGATTTCTAAGAGTAAGAAGGTCAAAAACTGTTCTG
GAATACATATATATTTTTCAGGTTACAATTAGTCAAAAAGTGCACTGAAATATACGTTTTAATTTCACGA
ATAACCCAATTAGTTCAATGTATTTTTGGTCAACCAACGTTAAAGTTTGGCTTCCNACCAATTATCATTT
CTGATCACCACCATGTTTTTTCNTTATCTGCAGTNAATTTTTTATTTTTATCCNGATGGTTGGCATATTT
TTCAATTCTTCACTAGCGCCCCTTCTTGCNCTNCGGCGCCCGAATCTATGCTCNGTGCAGAATGAAGACN
ATCCACNCTTGTTTCTCCCAGATCTGAGAAATGATAAACGAAAAAGANCCGNGATAGGACACGTGCACAA
NCCNANCTGACTGGNNGAGNCACNAGGCCACAAAGATGCNAGGGGGCNACGNCNCCNAAATTGAANCNAA
ANNACNAAAGGGTGNGGCCNTANTTAAAAAAAGGCAAAANTCCCCTTGCAAAGTTTTTNAGCTTTAANTT
CNAACNTTTNCTTTTTNTNTTTAACCCGGCCNCCGNCCCCNAGGTGGGCTTNNTTCCCCCCNAAAAGGGN
ANAANAANNCGAAACCCCCGGNTNTNNTT
